>Addgene plasmid #32645 | pSADdeltaG-GCaMP3-DsRedX | addgene partial sequence | sequence record 38647 | dsRed1-C 5'-AGCTGGACATCACCTCCCACAACG-3'
GTACGAGCGCGCCGAGGGCCGCCACCACCTGTTCCTGTAGGGCGCGCCTACCCGCGGTAGCTTTTCAGTC
GAGAAAAAAACATTAGATCAGAAGAACAACTGGCAACACTTCTCAACCTGAGACTTACTTCAAGATGCTC
GATCCTGGAGAGGTCTATGATGACCCTATTGACCCAATCGAGTTAGAGGCTGAACCCAGAGGAACCCCCA
TTGTCCCCAACATCTTGAGGAACTCTGACTACAATCTCAACTCTCCTTTGATAGAAGATCCTGCTAGACT
AATGTTAGAATGGTTAAAAACAGGGAATAGACCTTATCGGATGACTCTAACAGACAATTGCTCCAGGTCT
TTCAGAGTTTTGAAAGATTATTTCAAGAAGGTAGATTTGGGTTCTCTCAAGGTGGGCGGAATGGCTGCAC
AGTCAATGATTTCTCTCTGGTTATATGGTGCCCACTCTGAATCCAACAGGAGCCGGAGATGTATAACAGA
CTTGGCCCATTTCTATTCCAAGTCGTCCCCCATAGAGAAGCTGTTGAATCTCACGCTAGGAAATAGAGGG
CTGAGAATCCCCCCAGAGGGAGTGTTAAGTTGCCTTGAGAGGGTTGATTATGATAATGCATTTGGAAGGT
ATCTTGCCAACACGTATTCCTCTTACTTGTTCTTCCATGTAATCACCTTATACATGAACGCCCTAGACTG
GGATGAAGAAAAGACCATCCTAGCATTATGGAAAGATTTAACCTCAGTGGACATCGGGAAGGACTTGGTA
AAGTTCAAAGACCAAATATGGGGACTGCTGATCGTGACAAAGGACTTTGTTTACTCCCAAAGTTCCAATT
