>Addgene plasmid #32645 | pSADdeltaG-GCaMP3-DsRedX | addgene partial sequence | sequence record 38648 | dsRed1-N 5'-GTACTGGAACTGGGGGGACAG-3'
CCTTGGTCACCTTCAGCTTGGCGGTCTGGGTGCCCTCGTAGGGGCGGCCCTCGCCCTCGCCCTCGATCTC
GAACTCGTGGCCGTTCACGGAGCCCTCCATGCGCACCTTGAAGCGCATGAACTCCTTGATGACGTCCTCG
GAGGAGGCCATGGTTAATTAAGGAGGGGTGTTAGTTTTTTTCATGCTAGATTACTTCGCTGTCATCATTT
GTACAAACTCTTCGTAGTTTACCTGACCATCCCCATCGATGTCTGCTTCCCTGATCATTTCATCAACCTC
TTCATCTGTTAACTTCTCTCCAAGGTTTGTCATCACGTGGCGAAGCTCTGCTGCACTGATGTAGCCATTG
CCATCCTTATCAAACACACGGAACGCTTCTCTAATTTCTTCTTCACTGTCTGTGTCTTTCATTTTTCTTG
CCATCATTGTCAGGAACTCAGGGAAGTCGATTGTGCCGTCACCGTCGGCATCTACTTCATTGATCATGTC
CTGCAGCTCTGCTTCTGTGGGGTTCTGCCCCAGAGACCGCATCACCGTCCCCAGCTCCTTGGTTGTTATT
GTCCCATCCCCGTCCTTGTCAAATAGGGAGAAAGCCTCTTTAAATTCTGCGATCTGCTCTTCAGTCAGTT
GGTCACGCGTGTTGTACTCCAGCTTGTGCCCCAGGATGTTGCCGTCCTCCTTGAAGTCGATGCCCTTCAG
CTCGATGCGGTTCACCAGGGTGTCGCCCTCGAACTTCACCTCGGCGCGGGTCTTGTAGTTGCCGTCGTCC
TTGAAGAAGATGGTGCGCTCCTGGATGTAGCCTTCGGGCATGGCGGACTTGAAGAAGTCGTGCTGCTTCA
