>Addgene plasmid #32645 | pSADdeltaG-GCaMP3-DsRedX | addgene partial sequence | sequence record 38649 | CMV-F 5'-CGCAAATGGGCGGTAGGCGTG-3'
ACTAGAGAACCCACTGCTTACTGGCTTATCGAAATTAATACGACTCACTATAGGGAGACCCAAGCTGGCT
AGATTAAGCGTCTGATGAGTCCGTGAGGACGAAACCCGGAGTCCCGGGTCACGCTTAACAACCAGATCAA
AGAAAAAACAGACATTGTCAATTGCAAAGCAAAAATGTAACACCCCTACAATGGATGCCGACAAGATTGT
ATTCAAAGTCAATAATCAGGTGGTCTCTTTGAAGCCTGAGATTATCGTGGATCAATATGAGTACAAGTAC
CCTGCCATCAAAGATTTGAAAAAGCCCTGTATAACCCTAGGAAAGGCTCCCGATTTAAATAAAGCATACA
AGTCAGTTTTGTCAGGCATGAGCGCCGCCAAACTTAATCCTGACGATGTATGTTCCTATTTGGCAGCGGC
AATGCAGTTTTTTGAGGGGACATGTCCGGAAGACTGGACCAGCTATGGAATTGTGATTGCACGAAAAGGA
GATAAGATCACCCCAGGTTCTCTGGTGGAGATAAAACGTACTGATGTAGAAGGGAATTGGGCTCTGACAG
GAGGCATGGAACTGACAAGAGACCCCACTGTCCCTGAGCATGCGTCCTTAGTCGGTCTTCTCTTGAGTCT
GTATAGGTTGAGCAAAATATCCGGGCAAAACACTGGTAACTATAAGACAAACATTGCAGACAGGATAGAG
CAGATTTTTGAGACAGCCCCTTTTGTTAAAATCGTGGAACACCATACTCTAATGACAACTCACAAAAATG
TGTGCTAATTGGAGTACTATACCAAACTTC
