[The description below was written by a language model from this plasmid's Addgene catalogue record.]
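Description:
pSADdeltaG-GCaMP3-DsRedX is a rabies virus genomic plasmid built on the pSADdeltaG backbone (about 15.4 kb without inserts), which, as the name indicates, carries a cDNA copy of the SAD-strain rabies genome lacking the glycoprotein (G) gene. It is catalogued as a mammalian expression/rabies virus vector. In bacteria it is maintained as a high-copy plasmid under ampicillin selection, and the record also lists a neomycin marker allowing G418 selection in mammalian cells. No feature table is provided, so the origin of replication and the detailed arrangement of the viral genes and any flanking processing elements are not stated.

The payload consists of two reporter genes: GCaMP3 (about 1.4 kb), a genetically encoded calcium indicator whose green fluorescence rises with intracellular calcium, and DsRedX (about 0.7 kb), a red fluorescent protein that serves as an activity-independent marker of infected cells. GCaMP3 was inserted by restriction cloning between sites that were preserved; the cloning sites for DsRedX are not recorded. The listed promoter is CMV, which in this type of plasmid would be expected to drive transcription of the viral genomic cDNA in transfected cells for virus rescue, after which the transgenes would be expressed from the viral genome by the rabies polymerase, though the record does not spell this out.

Because G-deleted rabies cannot spread beyond initially infected cells unless glycoprotein is supplied in trans, such viruses are used for retrograde labelling and monosynaptic circuit tracing. According to the associated publication's title, this variant belongs to a set designed for monitoring and manipulating activity in defined neural circuits, here by pairing calcium imaging with red identification of infected neurons.
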