Addgene plasmid #32645: pSADdeltaG-GCaMP3-DsRedX
Depositing lab: Edward Callaway. Depositing organization: Salk Institute for Biological Studies. Publication: New rabies virus variants for monitoring and manipulating activity and gene expression in defined neural circuits. Osakada F, Mori T, Cetin AH, Marshel JH, Virgen B, Callaway EM. Neuron. 2011 Aug 25;71(4):617-31. 10.1016/j.neuron.2011.07.005 PubMed 21867879.
Backbone
  Vector backbone: pSADdeltaG
  Backbone manufacturer: Addgene plasmid 32634
  Backbone size w/o insert (bp): 15428
  Vector type: Mammalian Expression ; Rabies virus
  Selectable markers: Neomycin (select with G418)
Growth in bacteria
  Bacterial resistance: Ampicillin, 100 μg/mL
  Growth temperature: 37°C
  Growth strain: DH5alpha
  Copy number: High Copy
Gene/Insert 1
  Gene/Insert name: GCaMP3
  Insert size (bp): 1400
  Promoter: CMV
  Cloning method: Restriction Enzyme; 5′ cloning site Sbf1 (not destroyed); 3′ cloning site PacII (not destroyed)
  Sequencing primers: 5′ CMV-F
Gene/Insert 2
  Gene/Insert name: DsRedX
  Insert size (bp): 700
  Cloning method: Restriction Enzyme; 5′ cloning site NA (unknown if destroyed); 3′ cloning site NA (unknown if destroyed)
  Sequencing primers: 5′ CMV-F; 3′ BGH-Rev
Terms and licenses: Academic/Nonprofit Terms; Industry Terms: Not Available to Industry
How to cite: pSADdeltaG-GCaMP3-DsRedX was a gift from Edward Callaway (Addgene plasmid # 32645 ; http://n2t.net/addgene:32645 ; RRID:Addgene_32645)
